>Addgene plasmid #197242 | pSF11-wmNeonGreen | addgene full sequence | sequence record 388058 | Addgene NGS Result
ATGACCATGATTACGCCAAGCTTGCATGCGCGGCCGCACTGACTGGGCCGGCCGGATCCATAGGTATGCC
TGTCATTCTCTATTTTTAAACGTTCCTGCAGCAGTAGCACAACAGAGCCAGCAGTTTTCCTCTTCTTCTC
CATCTTCTTCTGCTTCTTCCTCTCTTCCCAAAAAAAAAAAAAAAAAAAAAARTGAGGGGGCYCMCYGCCC
CCCCCCCCCYCCCCCCCCCCTCTTCTCCTTGAAGCTCATCCAGACGTCGCTGTCCTCCTCCTCCTCGTCC
CCGGGGCGCTGTGTGTGTGTGTGTGTGCTCCGTGAGCATGTAGCAGCTTCAGCCCATTTAAAGGCGCACA
CTCTCTGCATCTCTGCGTGTCTCGACACTCGTTTTTTCTCTTCTTTTCTGCTGCACACACACACACACAC
ACACACACGCTCATGCCAGAGCACTTCTTGCTCCGGGGGGCTCCGCGCGGAGCCCGAGAGGACCTCCTCC
TCCTTTTTCTTCTTCGCTTTTTAGTTCTTCTTGCCTCGGTCTCGCCCCTTGTTTTGCTCTCCATGTAGTA
TATACATCTGGGTGTGTGTGTGTGTGTGCACCTTTGGAGCATTTTTTGAACCTTTCCAGAACTTTGGAGC
AACATTTTCAGCTTGTTCAGTGCACTTTTTAGGCTGAAAATCCTATTTTTAGGTTTTCGAAAGTTTTTTT
GGAGCATTTTTCGTGCAATTTAGGTGCAAAATTAAAAAAAAGGGTTTTGTAGTGAATTAAAATTTTTTTG
AAACTTTCGCCTTTTTAAAAAAATGTTTCTAATATCTTTAAAAATTGGAATATTTTGGAAAACAATTTGT
TTTCAATTGGCAATTTATTAATTCTGAGCTTCTGAGCGTAAATTTTTTTTTATTTTGGAGCAATTCTGAG
ATGTCTTAGTGCATTTTTCGGGCATACATAAAAAAAAATTTATCTTAATAATAAAAACCTTAAATTTAGG
CTTCACCGTCTGGAAATTCAATTTTTTCAGCTGAAAAACTTTCAAAAAAATAAAAATTAATTTTTCACAT
TTTTTTTCTCTGAATTTTTTGAGAAATTTCAAAGTTATTTTATTACTTTTTTAGTAATCATATATTTATT
CTTTTTCCTAAAATTTTAATATTTTATGTTTAAAGGCTTCACCGTCTGAAAATGCAACTTTTTTCAGATG
AAATATTAAAAAAAAAACCTCTTTTATTAATTTTGTGCTCCAAACTTTCCCACGGTACGCAAATCATGTA
ATATGTACTTTTAAACATTATTTTTCCAATCAAAAATATCCAACARCTTTTCCTTACAATTTGAAAATTT
TTATTAAAATTTCAAAAAAATTTTTTTTTTTTTTAATTTCGAATTTTTTTAAACTTGTTGTAACTTTTTT
CCCTGTCGGCGCCAATTAACAAAATACGTAGAATTTTGCGCTTATTGTTTTGTTAGTTAACAAATTTTTG
ACAACTTTCTTATCAGCTGAGATTTAGGTGTTTCAGTTCGCAATCTGCGTCTCTCCTTGCTCTCCTCTAT
TTTAAAACCCCCATAACTTTGTTCTTGTGAGAGTTATCAAAAAATTGTCAACTAACAAAATATAGAGCAC
AAAAATATGCACATTTTGTATGTTGACAATTTTTTGATACCTTTTTTAGTTTTCGAGATATCTTAGTTTT
AGTTTAGCTGTACCTTTTTCTGGCAAAAAACTTCCAAATTTCGGCAATTTTTCGGCAAATTTCCCGGCAA
ATTTCGCCAAGTACATCGGGCTCTCAGACAAGTGGTCTGTGAGTGGAAGTCGATAAAAGTAGTTTACGTG
CTCTCCGTCCCCCCGCTTCTTCTCCGTCTCTGCTTCTATTTCTCCATTGACTAGTCCCACTACTTTTTAC
GGGGCGGAGGGCTCTCTTGCACTCCAGCTTCTTCTCTTTTTGTGCTCTTTTTTGCCCGTATGTGGGTGCT
CATTTATTTTTCTTTGGTTTTAAAATAAATTCGGTTTATTAGGCTACTCGTAAAAATGAAGAAAAAACTT
CAAATTCAAACGACATTAAAAAAAAATTTAATAAAAATTTTTTGAATTGCTCAAAAGCCCCACCTATATA
TATATATAGCTCCGCCTACTTCTCGCACAGACCCCGCCCACTTTTTGACTCCGCCCCCTTATTGGCAAAA
GTTCTTGAAAAAAATAAAAATAAAAATTCAAATTGAAACAATTTTTTTTTAATGAAGTAGTTTTTTTCTA
AATTGATGAAAATTTCTAAACAGTTTACAAGCACCGCCCACTTTTTGACTCCGCCCCTTTGTTGGAAAAA
TTCTTGTAAAAAAAAATAAAAAATAAAAGCTTCTCTTTCAAACGATTTTTAGTTGGTCTTTGTATGAAAA
GTTTTTTTCCTAAAATAGAAATGTCTGAATAATTTGCAAGCTCCGCCCTTTTCTTACCCAGACTCCGCCC
CTTTATTGACTAATTTTTTTTTGTCCATTTACCTGAAGTTCAAAAAAAAAATTTACAGTTTCATAGAGTA
ATAATTTTTCAAAAATCTCTTTTTCCAATGTTTAATGTGTCATTATAAACCCGCCCAGTTTTAAGCTCCG
CCCATTTAGGCCCCGCCCATTTATGACCCAAATATTTTTTTCTCTATTCACCCGTGGATTTCCCTCCAAC
AAGTTACCCCAAAAATAAAAATAAAAATTCCTGCAGGCGCCCACCGGGATCCGGCGCGCCTCTAGAGGAT
CCCCGGGATTGGCCAAAGGACCCAAAGGTATGTTTCGAATGATACTAACATAACATAGAACATTTTCAGG
AGGACCCTTGGCTAGCGTCGACGGTACCAAAAATGGTTTCAAAAGGAGAGGAAGATAACATGGCTAGTCT
TCCAGCTACCCATGAGCTTCACATATTCGGAAGCATCAATGGAGTTGACTTCGACATGGTTGGACAGGGA
ACGGGAAATCCAAATGACGGATACGAGGAGCTCAATCTTAAATCCACGAAAGGAGATCTCCAATTCTCCC
CATGGATACTCGTTCCACACATTGGATACGGATTCCACCAGTACCTCCCATACCCAGACGGAATGAGCCC
ATTCCAAGCTGCCATGGTCGACGGAAGCGGATACCAAGTCCACCGCACGATGCAATTCGAGGATGGAGCT
AGCCTCACCGTTAACTATCGCTACACGTACGAAGGAAGCCACATCAAGGTAAGTTTAAACATATATATAC
TAACTAACCCTGATTATTTAAATTTTCAGGGAGAGGCCCAAGTTAAGGTAAGTTTAAACAGTTCGGTACT
AACTAACCATACATATTTAAATTTTCAGGGAACTGGATTCCCAGCCGACGGACCAGTCATGACGAACAGC
CTTACGGCTGCTGACTGGTGCCGCTCTAAAAAAACTTATCCAAACGATAAAACTATCATCTCTACGTTCA
AGTGGAGCTACACGACGGGAAACGGAAAACGCTACCGCTCCACGGCCCGCACGACTTATACTTTCGCTAA
GCCAATGGCCGCTAATTATCTTAAAAACCAGCCAATGTACGTCTTCCGCAAAACCGAACTCAAGCACTCT
AAAACGGAACTTAACTTCAAAGAGTGGCAGAAGGCCTTCACCGACGTCATGGGAATGGATGAACTTTATA
AATAAGAGCTCCGCATCGGCCGCTGTCATCAGATCGCCATCTCGCGCCCGTGCCTCTGACTTCTAAGTCC
AATTACTCTTCAACATCCCTACATGCTCTTTCTCCCTGTGCTCCCACCCCCTATTTTTGTTATTATCAAA
AAACTTCTCTTAATTTCTTTGTTTTTTAGCTTCTTTTAAGTCACCTCTAACAATGAAATTGTGTAGATTC
AAAAATAGAATTAATTCGTAATAAAAAGTCGAAAAAAATTGTGCTCCCTCCCCCCATTAATAATAATTCT
ATCCCAAAATCTACACAATGTTCTGTGTACACTTCTTATGTTTTTTACTTCTGATAAATTTTTTTGAAAC
ATCATAGAAAAAACCGCACACAAAATACCTTATCATATGTTACGTTTCAGTTTATGACCGCAATTTTTAT
TTCTTCGCACGTCTGGGCCTCTCATGACGTCAAATCATGCTCATCGTGAAAAAGTTTTGGAGTATTTTTG
GAATTTTTCAATCAAGTGAAAGTTTATGAAATTAATTTTCCTGCTTTTGCTTTTTGGGGTTTCCCCTATT
GTTTGTCAAGATTTCGAGGACGGCGTTTTTCTTGCTAAAATCACAAGTATTGATGAGCACGATGCAAGAA
AGATCGGAAGAAGGTTTGGGTTTGAGGCTCAGTGGAAGGTGAGTAGAAGTTGATAATTTGAAAGTGGAGT
AGTGTCTATGGGGTTTTTGCCTTAAATGACAGAATACATTCCCAATATACCAAACATAACTGTTTCTACT
AGTCGGCCGTACGGGCCCTTTCGTCTCGCGCGTTTCGGTGATGACGGTGAAAACCTCTGACACATGCAGC
TCCCGGAGACGGTCACAGCTTGTCTGTAAGCGGATGCCGGGAGCAGACAAGCCCGTCAGGGCGCGTCAGC
GGGTGTTGGCGGGTGTCGGGGCTGGCTTAACTATGCGGCATCAGAGCAGATTGTACTGAGAGTGCACCAT
ATGCGGTGTGAAATACCGCACAGATGCGTAAGGAGAAAATACCGCATCAGGCGGCCTTAATTAAGGGCCT
CGTGATACGCCTATTTTTATAGGTTAATGTCATGATAATAATGGTTTCTTAGACGTCAGGTGGCACTTTT
CGGGGAAATGTGCGCGGAACCCCTATTTGTTTATTTTTCTAAATACATTCAAATATGTATCCGCTCATGA
GACAATAACCCTGATAAATGCTTCAATAATATTGAAAAAGGAAGAGTATGAGTATTCAACATTTCCGTGT
CGCCCTTATTCCCTTTTTTGCGGCATTTTGCCTTCCTGTTTTTGCTCACCCAGAAACGCTGGTGAAAGTA
AAAGATGCTGAAGATCAGTTGGGTGCACGAGTGGGTTACATCGAACTGGATCTCAACAGCGGTAAGATCC
TTGAGAGTTTTCGCCCCGAAGAACGTTTTCCAATGATGAGCACTTTTAAAGTTCTGCTATGTGGCGCGGT
ATTATCCCGTATTGACGCCGGGCAAGAGCAACTCGGTCGCCGCATACACTATTCTCAGAATGACTTGGTT
GAGTACTCACCAGTCACAGAAAAGCATCTTACGGATGGCATGACAGTAAGAGAATTATGCAGTGCTGCCA
TAACCATGAGTGATAACACTGCGGCCAACTTACTTCTGACAACGATCGGAGGACCGAAGGAGCTAACCGC
TTTTTTGCACAACATGGGGGATCATGTAACTCGCCTTGATCGTTGGGAACCGGAGCTGAATGAAGCCATA
CCAAACGACGAGCGTGACACCACGATGCCTGTAGCAATGGCAACAACGTTGCGCAAACTATTAACTGGCG
AACTACTTACTCTAGCTTCCCGGCAACAATTAATAGACTGGATGGAGGCGGATAAAGTTGCAGGACCACT
TCTGCGCTCGGCCCTTCCGGCTGGCTGGTTTATTGCTGATAAATCTGGAGCCGGTGAGCGTGGGTCTCGC
GGTATCATTGCAGCACTGGGGCCAGATGGTAAGCCCTCCCGTATCGTAGTTATCTACACGACGGGGAGTC
AGGCAACTATGGATGAACGAAATAGACAGATCGCTGAGATAGGTGCCTCACTGATTAAGCATTGGTAACT
GTCAGACCAAGTTTACTCATATATACTTTAGATTGATTTAAAACTTCATTTTTAATTTAAAAGGATCTAG
GTGAAGATCCTTTTTGATAATCTCATGACCAAAATCCCTTAACGTGAGTTTTCGTTCCACTGAGCGTCAG
ACCCCGTAGAAAAGATCAAAGGATCTTCTTGAGATCCTTTTTTTCTGCGCGTAATCTGCTGCTTGCAAAC
AAAAAAACCACCGCTACCAGCGGTGGTTTGTTTGCCGGATCAAGAGCTACCAACTCTTTTTCCGAAGGTA
ACTGGCTTCAGCAGAGCGCAGATACCAAATACTGTTCTTCTAGTGTAGCCGTAGTTAGGCCACCACTTCA
AGAACTCTGTAGCACCGCCTACATACCTCGCTCTGCTAATCCTGTTACCAGTGGCTGCTGCCAGTGGCGA
TAAGTCGTGTCTTACCGGGTTGGACTCAAGACGATAGTTACCGGATAAGGCGCAGCGGTCGGGCTGAACG
GGGGGTTCGTGCACACAGCCCAGCTTGGAGCGAACGACCTACACCGAACTGAGATACCTACAGCGTGAGC
TATGAGAAAGCGCCACGCTTCCCGAAGGGAGAAAGGCGGACAGGTATCCGGTAAGCGGCAGGGTCGGAAC
AGGAGAGCGCACGAGGGAGCTTCCAGGGGGAAACGCCTGGTATCTTTATAGTCCTGTCGGGTTTCGCCAC
CTCTGACTTGAGCGTCGATTTTTGTGATGCTCGTCAGGGGGGCGGAGCCTATGGAAAAACGCCAGCAACG
CGGCCTTTTTACGGTTCCTGGCCTTTTGCTGGCCTTTTGCTCACATGTTCTTTCCTGCGTTATCCCCTGA
TTCTGTGGATAACCGTATTACCGCCTTTGAGTGAGCTGATACCGCTCGCCGCAGCCGAACGACCGAGCGC
AGCGAGTCAGTGAGCGAGGAAGCGGAAGAGCGCCCAATACGCAAACCGCCTCTCCCCGCGCGTTGGCCGA
TTCATTAATGCAGCTGGCACGACAGGTTTCCCGACTGGAAAGCGGGCAGTGAGCGCAACGCAATTAATGT
GAGTTAGCTCACTCATTAGGCACCCCAGGCTTTACACTTTATGCTTCCGGCTCGTATGTTGTGTGGAATT
GTGAGCGGATAACAATTTCACACAGGAAACAGCT
Features (pLannotate 1.2.2; 14 found; start..end, strand, type, name):
    338..354     +  promoter       CeU6 promoter (fragment): promoter for the C. elegans R07E5.16 U6 snRNA gene (Dickinson et al., 2013)
   2322..2338    +  misc_feature   CEN4 (fragment): S. cerevisiae CEN4 centromere
   2720..2737    -  misc_feature   MCS (fragment): pUC18/19 multiple cloning site
   2833..3642    +  CDS            mNeonGreen: mNeonGreen is a basic (constitutively fluorescent) green/yellow fluorescent protein published in 2013, derived from Branchiostoma lanceolatum. It is reported to be a very rapidly-maturing monomer with moderate acid sensitivity.
   4156..4308    +  CDS            aex-5 (fragment): AEX5_CAEEL - Also known as kpc-3 From Caenorhabditis elegans.
   4435..4470    +  CDS            rop (fragment): Rop protein, which maintains plasmids at low copy number; rop
   4572..4671    +  misc_feature   bom (fragment): basis of mobility region from pBR322
   4773..4877    +  promoter       AmpR promoter: bla
   4878..5738    +  CDS            AmpR: β-lactamase; bla; confers resistance to ampicillin, carbenicillin, and related antibiotics
   5909..6497    +  rep_origin     ori: high-copy-number ColE1/pMB1/pBR322/pUC origin of replication
   6680..6772    +  CDS            lacI (fragment): lac repressor; lacI; The lac repressor binds to the lac operator to inhibit transcription in E. coli. This inhibition can be relieved by adding lactose or isopropyl-β-D-thiogalactopyranoside (IPTG).
   6785..6806    +  protein_bind   CAP binding site: CAP binding activates transcription in the presence of cAMP. E. coli catabolite activator protein
   6821..6851    +  promoter       lac promoter: promoter for the E. coli lac operon
   6859..6875    +  protein_bind   lac operator: The lac repressor binds to the lac operator to inhibit transcription in E. coli. This inhibition can be relieved by adding lactose or isopropyl-β-D-thiogalactopyranoside (IPTG). lac repressor encoded by lacI
