[The description below was written by a language model from this plasmid's Addgene catalogue record and pLannotate feature annotations shown in this document.]
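Description:
pSF11-wmNeonGreen is a 6.9 kb worm expression plasmid, listed on a pN1 backbone, intended to express a C. elegans-adapted version of the green/yellow fluorescent protein mNeonGreen ("wmNeonGreen") in the neurons of the nematode. It is propagated in E. coli as a high-copy plasmid through a ColE1/pUC-type origin of replication and selected with ampicillin via a β-lactamase gene driven by its native bla promoter. Remnants of a pUC-style cloning vector are also present, including a CAP binding site, lac promoter and lac operator, along with short fragments of lacI, rop and the pBR322 bom region. These are backbone leftovers rather than functional parts of the worm expression cassette.

The payload is a single mNeonGreen coding sequence of about 810 bp, inserted by Gibson assembly. mNeonGreen is a bright, rapidly maturing monomeric protein derived from Branchiostoma lanceolatum. The catalogue lists the insert species as C. elegans, which presumably reflects adaptation of the sequence for worm expression, although the record does not describe that adaptation. The neuronal promoter that drives expression is not named in the catalogue fields or the feature table. Roughly 2.7 kb upstream of the reporter is essentially unannotated and may contain it, but this cannot be confirmed from the record. The tiny matches to a CeU6 promoter, yeast CEN4 and an MCS in that region are only about 17 bp each and are probably chance hits. A short aex-5 fragment lies downstream of the reporter, and its role is not stated. The plasmid was deposited alongside a quantitative comparison of near-infrared fluorescent proteins, though the record does not state its specific role in that work.
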