Addgene plasmid #197242: pSF11-wmNeonGreen
Purpose: Expresses the protein of wNeonGreen in neurons of C elegan
Depositing lab: Kiryl Piatkevich. Depositing organization: Westlake University. Publication: Quantitative assessment of near-infrared fluorescent proteins. Zhang H, Papadaki S, Sun X, Wang X, Drobizhev M, Yao L, Rehbock M, Koster RW, Wu L, Namikawa K, Piatkevich KD. Nat Methods. 2023 Sep 4. doi: 10.1038/s41592-023-01975-z. PubMed 37666982.
Backbone
  Vector backbone: pN1
  Vector type: Worm Expression
Growth in bacteria
  Bacterial resistance: Ampicillin, 100 μg/mL
  Growth temperature: 37°C
  Growth strain: NEB Stable
  Copy number: High Copy
Gene/Insert
  Gene/Insert name: wmNeonGreen
  Species: C. elegans (nematode)
  Cloning method: Gibson Cloning
Terms and licenses: Academic/Nonprofit Terms; Industry Terms: Not Available to Industry
Depositor comments: Please visit https://www.researchsquare.com/article/rs-797586/v1 for preprint.
How to cite: pSF11-wmNeonGreen was a gift from Kiryl Piatkevich (Addgene plasmid # 197242 ; http://n2t.net/addgene:197242 ; RRID:Addgene_197242)
